>Addgene plasmid #172997 | pcDNA3.1_nV5-AMOT (p130) | addgene full sequence | sequence record 340280 | Addgene NGS Result
GACGGATCGGGAGATCTCCCGATCCCCTATGGTGCACTCTCAGTACAATCTGCTCTGATGCCGCATAGTT
AAGCCAGTATCTGCTCCCTGCTTGTGTGTTGGAGGTCGCTGAGTAGTGCGCGAGCAAAATTTAAGCTACA
ACAAGGCAAGGCTTGACCGACAATTGCATGAAGAATCTGCTTAGGGTTAGGCGTTTTGCGCTGCTTCGCG
ATGTACGGGCCAGATATACGCGTTGACATTGATTATTGACTAGTTATTAATAGTAATCAATTACGGGGTC
ATTAGTTCATAGCCCATATATGGAGTTCCGCGTTACATAACTTACGGTAAATGGCCCGCCTGGCTGACCG
CCCAACGACCCCCGCCCATTGACGTCAATAATGACGTATGTTCCCATAGTAACGCCAATAGGGACTTTCC
ATTGACGTCAATGGGTGGAGTATTTACGGTAAACTGCCCACTTGGCAGTACATCAAGTGTATCATATGCC
AAGTACGCCCCCTATTGACGTCAATGACGGTAAATGGCCCGCCTGGCATTATGCCCAGTACATGACCTTA
TGGGACTTTCCTACTTGGCAGTACATCTACGTATTAGTCATCGCTATTACCATGGTGATGCGGTTTTGGC
AGTACATCAATGGGCGTGGATAGCGGTTTGACTCACGGGGATTTCCAAGTCTCCACCCCATTGACGTCAA
TGGGAGTTTGTTTTGGCACCAAAATCAACGGGACTTTCCAAAATGTCGTAACAACTCCGCCCCATTGACG
CAAATGGGCGGTAGGCGTGTACGGTGGGAGGTCTATATAAGCAGAGCTCTCTGGCTAACTAGAGAACCCA
CTGCTTACTGGCTTATCGAAATTAATACGACTCACTATAGGGAGACCCAAGCTGGCTAGTTAAGCTTACC
ATGGGTAAGCCTATCCCTAACCCTCTCCTCGGTCTCGATTCTACGGAAAACCTGTATTTTCAGGGCCCGG
ATCCGTCGACGAATTCTGCAGATATCACAAGTTTGTACAAAAAAGCAGGCTCCACCATGAGAAATTCTGA
AGAACAGCCAAGTGGAGGGACCACGGTATTGCAGCGTTTGCTACAAGAGCAGCTTCGCTATGGCAATCCT
AGTGAGAATCGCAGCCTGCTTGCCATACACCAGCAAGCCACAGGGAATGGCCCTCCTTTCCCCAGTGGCA
GTGGGAACCCGGGCCCTCAGAGTGATGTGTTGAGTCCCCAAGACCACCACCAACAGCTTGTGGCTCATGC
TGCTCGACAAGAACCCCAGGGGCAGGAAATCCAGTCAGAAAACCTCATCATGGAGAAGCAGCTGTCTCCT
CGAATGCAAAATAATGAAGAACTCCCGACCTATGAAGAAGCCAAGGTCCAGTCCCAGTACTTTCGGGGCC
AACAGCATGCCAGTGTTGGAGCTGCCTTCTATGTCACTGGAGTCACCAACCAGAAGATGAGGACTGAGGG
ACGCCCATCAGTTCAGCGGCTCAATCCTGGAAAGATGCACCAAGATGAGGGACTCAGAGACCTTAAGCAA
GGGCATGTCCGTTCCTTGAGTGAACGACTAATGCAGATGTCACTGGCCACCAGTGGAGTTAAGGCCCATC
CACCTGTTACCAGTGCTCCCCTCTCCCCACCACAACCCAATGACCTCTACAAGAATCCCACAAGTTCCAG
TGAATTCTACAAGGCCCAAGGGCCACTTCCTAACCAGCATAGCCTGAAGGGCATGGAACACCGAGGCCCC
CCACCAGAATATCCCTTCAAGGGCATGCCACCCCAATCTGTAGTGTGCAAGCCCCAAGAGCCAGGGCACT
TCTATAGTGAGCATCGCCTGAACCAGCCAGGGAGAACAGAGGGGCAACTGATGAGGTATCAGCATCCCCC
TGAGTATGGAGCAGCCAGGCCAGCGCAGGACATCTCATTGCCATTGTCAGCCAGGAACTCGCAGCCTCAC
AGCCCTACTTCTTCTCTGACCTCTGGGGGGTCCTTGCCCTTGCTACAATCTCCACCATCCACTAGATTGT
CTCCTGCCCGACACCCCTTGGTCCCAAACCAGGGAGACCATTCAGCTCACCTGCCTAGGCCGCAGCAGCA
TTTCCTTCCTAATCAGGCTCACCAGGGGGATCATTACCGTCTCTCCCAACCTGGCCTGAGTCAGCAGCAG
CAGCAACAGCAGCAGCAGCACCATCATCACCATCACCACCAACAACAGCAGCAGCAGCAGCCACAGCAGC
AGCCAGGAGAAGCCTATTCAGCTATGCCTCGGGCTCAGCCATCCTCTGCTTCTTATCAGCCAGTGCCAGC
AGACCCTTTTGCCATTGTTTCCAGAGCCCAGCAGATGGTTGAGATCCTCTCAGACGAGAACCGGAACTTG
AGGCAAGAGTTGGAAGGATGCTATGAGAAGGTGGCAAGACTGCAGAAGGTGGAGACAGAAATCCAGCGCG
TCTCGGAGGCATATGAGAACCTCGTGAAGTCATCCTCCAAAAGAGAGGCCCTAGAGAAAGCCATGAGAAA
CAAGCTAGAGGGCGAGATTCGGAGGATGCATGATTTCAACAGGGATCTGAGAGAGCGTCTAGAGACTGCC
AACAAGCAGCTTGCAGAGAAGGAATATGAGGGGTCAGAGGACACCAGAAAAACCATCTCGCAGCTCTTTG
CAAAAAATAAAGAAAGCCAGCGTGAGAAGGAGAAGCTGGAAGCGGAGCTGGCCACTGCCCGTTCTACCAA
TGAGGACCAAAGACGACACATCGAAATCCGAGATCAGGCCCTGAGTAATGCCCAGGCCAAGGTGGTAAAG
CTGGAAGAAGAGCTGAAAAAGAAGCAAGTGTACGTTGACAAGGTGGAGAAGATGCAGCAGGCCCTTGTAC
AGCTCCAGGCAGCATGTGAAAAACGTGAGCAGCTAGAGCACCGTCTCCGGACACGACTGGAGAGGGAACT
GGAATCCCTGAGAATCCAGCAGCGTCAGGGCAACTGTCAGCCCACCAACGTTTCAGAATACAATGCTGCT
GCACTGATGGAGCTCCTTCGGGAGAAAGAGGAGAGGATTCTGGCTCTGGAAGCTGATATGACAAAGTGGG
AGCAGAAATATTTGGAGGAGAATGTGATGAGACATTTTGCTCTGGATGCTGCTGCAACTGTGGCTGCTCA
GAGGGACACAACAGTCATCAGTCACTCTCCTAACACCAGCTATGACACAGCTCTAGAAGCTCGCATCCAG
AAAGAGGAGGAAGAAATCTTGATGGCCAATAAGCGTTGCCTTGACATGGAGGGCAGGATTAAGACCCTCC
ATGCCCAGATTATTGAGAAGGATGCCATGATCAAAGTACTCCAGCAGCGTTCCCGGAAGGAGCCGAGCAA
GACAGAGCAGCTGTCGTGCATGCGGCCAGCGAAGTCTCTGATGTCCATTTCCAATGCTGGATCAGGCTTG
CTCTCCCACTCATCCACCCTGACTGGCTCCCCCATCATGGAAGAAAAGCGAGACGACAAGAGCTGGAAGG
GGAGCCTAGGCATTCTCCTGGGTGGAGACTACCGTGCTGAATATGTCCCTTCCACACCCTCGCCTGTGCC
ACCCTCGACTCCCCTGCTCTCGGCTCACTCCAAGACAGACAGCCGAGACTGCAGTACCCAAACTGAACGT
GGGACGGAATCGAACAAAACTGCAGCTGTTGCTCCCATCTCTGTTCCTGCTCCAGTTGCTGCTGCCGCCA
CTGCTGCCGCCATCACTGCCACTGCTGCCACCATCACCACCACCATGGTAGCTGCTGCTCCAGTTGCTGT
TGCTGCTGCTGCTGCTCCAGCTGCTGCTGCTGCCCCGTCTCCAGCCACTGCCGCTGCTACTGCTGCTGCT
GTTTCTCCAGCTGCTGCTGGTCAGATTCCAGCTGCTGCCTCTGTTGCCTCAGCTGCTGCCGTTGCTCCTT
CTGCTGCTGCTGCTGCTGCTGTTCAGGTTGCTCCAGCTGCTCCGGCTCCAGTTCCAGCTCCGGCTCTGGT
TCCGGTCCCAGCTCCAGCAGCGGCTCAGGCTTCTGCTCCTGCTCAGACTCAGGCACCAACTTCAGCTCCG
GCTGTGGCTCCAACTCCAGCTCCAACTCCAACTCCAGCTGTGGCTCAGGCTGAGGTTCCTGCAAGTCCAG
CTACCGGTCCTGGACCACATCGTTTGTCTATACCAAGTTTGACCTGCAATCCAGACAAAACAGATGGGCC
TGTGTTCCACTCCAATACTCTGGAAAGAAAAACTCCCATTCAGATCCTGGGACAAGAGCCTGATGCAGAG
ATGGTGGAATATCTCATCTAAGACCCAGCTTTCTTGTACAAAGTGGTGATAAACCCGCTGATCAGCCTCG
ACTGTGCCTTCTAGTTGCCAGCCATCTGTTGTTTGCCCCTCCCCCGTGCCTTCCTTGACCCTGGAAGGTG
CCACTCCCACTGTCCTTTCCTAATAAAATGAGGAAATTGCATCGCATTGTCTGAGTAGGTGTCATTCTAT
TCTGGGGGGTGGGGTGGGGCAGGACAGCAAGGGGGAGGATTGGGAAGACAATAGCAGGCATGCTGGGGAT
GCGGTGGGCTCTATGGCTTCTGAGGCGGAAAGAACCAGCTGGGGCTCTAGGGGGTATCCCC
[124 nt withheld, positions 4612-4735]
C
[91 nt withheld, positions 4737-4827]
A
[49 nt withheld, positions 4829-4877]
CCTTTGACGTTGGAGTCCACGTTCTTT
[37 nt withheld, positions 4905-4941]
ACCCTATCTCGGTCTATTCTTTTGATTTATAAGGGATTTTGCCGATTTCGGCCTATTGGTTAAAAAATGA
GCTGATTTAACAAAAATTTAACGCGAATTAATTCTGTGGAATGTGTGTCAGTTAGGGTGTGGAAAGTCCC
CAGGCTCCCCAGCAGGCAGAAGTATGCAAAGCATGCATCTCAATTAGTCAGCAACCAGGTGTGGAAAGTC
CCCAGGCTCCCCAGCAGGCAGAAGTATGCAAAGCATGCATCTCAATTAGTCAGCAACCATAGTCCCGCCC
CTAACTCCGCCCATCCCGCCCCTAACTCCGCCCAGTTCCGCCCATTCTCCGCCCCATGGCTGACTAATTT
TTTTTATTTATGCAGAGGCCGAGGCCGCCTCTGCCTCTGAGCTATTCCAGAAGTAGTGAGGAGGCTTTTT
TGGAGGCCTAGGCTTTTGCAAAAAGCTCCCGGGAGCTTGTATATCCATTTTCGGATCTGATCAAGAGACA
GGATGAGGATCGTTTCGCATGATTGAACAAGATGGATTGCACGCAGGTTCTCCGGCCGCTTGGGTGGAGA
GGCTATTCGGCTATGACTGGGCACAACAGACAATCGGCTGCTCTGATGCCGCCGTGTTCCGGCTGTCAGC
GCAGGGGCGCCCGGTTCTTTTTGTCAAGACCGACCTGTCCGGTGCCCTGAATGAACTGCAGGACGAGGCA
GCGCGGCTATCGTGGCTGGCCACGACGGGCGTTCCTTGCGCAGCTGTGCTCGACGTTGTCACTGAAGCGG
GAAGGGACTGGCTGCTATTGGGCGAAGTGCCGGGGCAGGATCTCCTGTCATCTCACCTTGCTCCTGCCGA
GAAAGTATCCATCATGGCTGATGCAATGCGGCGGCTGCATACGCTTGATCCGGCTACCTGCCCATTCGAC
CACCAAGCGAAACATCGCATCGAGCGAGCACGTACTCGGATGGAAGCCGGTCTTGTCGATCAGGATGATC
TGGACGAAGAGCATCAGGGGCTCGCGCCAGCCGAACTGTTCGCCAGGCTCAAGGCGCGCATGCCCGACGG
CGAGGATCTCGTCGTGACCCATGGCGATGCCTGCTTGCCGAATATCATGGTGGAAAATGGCCGCTTTTCT
GGATTCATCGACTGTGGCCGGCTGGGTGTGGCGGACCGCTATCAGGACATAGCGTTGGCTACCCGTGATA
TTGCTGAAGAGCTTGGCGGCGAATGGGCTGACCGCTTCCTCGTGCTTTACGGTATCGCCGCTCCCGATTC
GCAGCGCATCGCCTTCTATCGCCTTCTTGACGAGTTCTTCTGAGCGGGACTCTGGGGTTCGAAATGACCG
ACCAAGCGACGCCCAACCTGCCATCACGAGATTTCGATTCCACCGCCGCCTTCTATGAAAGGTTGGGCTT
CGGAATCGTTTTCCGGGACGCCGGCTGGATGATCCTCCAGCGCGGGGATCTCATGCTGGAGTTCTTCGCC
CACCCCAACTTGTTTATTGCAGCTTATAATGGTTACAAATAAAGCAATAGCATCACAAATTTCACAAATA
AAGCATTTTTTTCACTGCATTCTAGTTGTGGTTTGTCCAAACTCATCAATGTATCTTATCATGTCTGTAT
ACCGTCGACCTCTAGCTAGAGCTTGGCGTAATCATGGTCATAGCTGTTTCCTGTGTGAAATTGTTATCCG
CTCACAATTCCACACAACATACGAGCCGGAAGCATAAAGTGTAAAGCCTGGGGTGCCTAATGAGTGAGCT
AACTCACATTAATTGCGTTGCGCTCACTGCCCGCTTTCCAGTCGGGAAACCTGTCGTGCCAGCTGCATTA
ATGAATCGGCCAACGCGCGGGGAGAGGCGGTTTGCGTATTGGGCGCTCTTCCGCTTCCTCGCTCACTGAC
TCGCTGCGCTCGGTCGTTCGGCTGCGGCGAGCGGTATCAGCTCACTCAAAGGCGGTAATACGGTTATCCA
CAGAATCAGGGGATAACGCAGGAAAGAACATGTGAGCAAAAGGCCAGCAAAAGGCCAGGAACCGTAAAAA
GGCCGCGTTGCTGGCGTTTTTCCATAGGCTCCGCCCCCCTGACGAGCATCACAAAAATCGACGCTCAAGT
CAGAGGTGGCGAAACCCGACAGGACTATAAAGATACCAGGCGTTTCCCCCTGGAAGCTCCCTCGTGCGCT
CTCCTGTTCCGACCCTGCCGCTTACCGGATACCTGTCCGCCTTTCTCCCTTCGGGAAGCGTGGCGCTTTC
TCATAGCTCACGCTGTAGGTATCTCAGTTCGGTGTAGGTCGTTCGCTCCAAGCTGGGCTGTGTGCACGAA
CCCCCCGTTCAGCCCGACCGCTGCGCCTTATCCGGTAACTATCGTCTTGAGTCCAACCCGGTAAGACACG
ACTTATCGCCACTGGCAGCAGCCACTGGTAACAGGATTAGCAGAGCGAGGTATGTAGGCGGTGCTACAGA
GTTCTTGAAGTGGTGGCCTAACTACGGCTACACTAGAAGAACAGTATTTGGTATCTGCGCTCTGCTGAAG
CCAGTTACCTTCGGAAAAAGAGTTGGTAGCTCTTGATCCGGCAAACAAACCACCGCTGGTAGCGGTGGTT
TTTTTGTTTGCAAGCAGCAGATTACGCGCAGAAAAAAAGGATCTCAAGAAGATCCTTTGATCTTTTCTAC
GGGGTCTGACGCTCAGTGGAACGAAAACTCACGTTAAGGGATTTTGGTCATGAGATTATCAAAAAGGATC
TTCACCTAGATCCTTTTAAATTAAAAATGAAGTTTTAAATCAATCTAAAGTATATATGAGTAAACTTGGT
CTGACAGTTACCAATGCTTAATCAGTGAGGCACCTATCTCAGCGATCTGTCTATTTCGTTCATCCATAGT
TGCCTGACTCCCCGTCGTGTAGATAACTACGATACGGGAGGGCTTACCATCTGGCCCCAGTGCTGCAATG
ATACCGCGAGACCCACGCTCACCGGCTCCAGATTTATCAGCAATAAACCAGCCAGCCGGAAGGGCCGAGC
GCAGAAGTGGTCCTGCAACTTTATCCGCCTCCATCCAGTCTATTAATTGTTGCCGGGAAGCTAGAGTAAG
TAGTTCGCCAGTTAATAGTTTGCGCAACGTTGTTGCCATTGCTACAGGCATCGTGGTGTCACGCTCGTCG
TTTGGTATGGCTTCATTCAGCTCCGGTTCCCAACGATCAAGGCGAGTTACATGATCCCCCATGTTGTGCA
AAAAAGCGGTTAGCTCCTTCGGTCCTCCGATCGTTGTCAGAAGTAAGTTGGCCGCAGTGTTATCACTCAT
GGTTATGGCAGCACTGCATAATTCTCTTACTGTCATGCCATCCGTAAGATGCTTTTCTGTGACTGGTGAG
TACTCAACCAAGTCATTCTGAGAATAGTGTATGCGGCGACCGAGTTGCTCTTGCCCGGCGTCAATACGGG
ATAATACCGCGCCACATAGCAGAACTTTAAAAGTGCTCATCATTGGAAAACGTTCTTCGGGGCGAAAACT
CTCAAGGATCTTACCGCTGTTGAGATCCAGTTCGATGTAACCCACTCGTGCACCCAACTGATCTTCAGCA
TCTTTTACTTTCACCAGCGTTTCTGGGTGAGCAAAAACAGGAAGGCAAAATGCCGCAAAAAAGGGAATAA
GGGCGACACGGAAATGTTGAATACTCATACTCTTCCTTTTTCAATATTATTGAAGCATTTATCAGGGTTA
TTGTCTCATGAGCGGATACATATTTGAATGTATTTAGAAAAATAAACAAATAGGGGTTCCGCGCACATTT
CCCCGAAAAGTGCCACCTGACGTC
Features (pLannotate 1.2.2; 24 found; start..end, strand, type, name):
     28..80      -  misc_feature   bom (fragment): basis of mobility region from pBR322
    235..614     +  enhancer       CMV enhancer: human cytomegalovirus immediate early enhancer
    615..818     +  promoter       CMV promoter: human cytomegalovirus (CMV) immediate early promoter
    814..847     +  LTR            5' LTR (truncated) (fragment): truncated 5' long terminal repeat (LTR) from HIV-1
    863..881     +  promoter       T7 promoter: promoter for bacteriophage T7 RNA polymerase
    914..955     +  CDS            V5 tag: epitope tag from simian virus 5
    956..976     +  CDS            TEV site: tobacco etch virus (TEV) protease recognition and cleavage site
   1007..1031    +  protein_bind   attB1: mutant version of attB; recombination site for the Gateway® BP reaction BP Clonase™
   1037..4288    +  CDS            AMOT: AMOT_HUMAN - Also known as KIAA1071. Experimental evidence at protein level: Swiss-Prot protein existence level 1. Plays a central role in tight junction maintenance via the complex formed with ARHGAP17, which acts by regulating the uptake of polarity proteins at tight junctions. Appears to regulate endothelial cell migration and tube formation. May also play a role in the assembly of endothelial cell-cell junctions. From Homo sapiens (Human).
   4293..4317    -  protein_bind   attB2: mutant version of attB; recombination site for the Gateway® BP reaction BP Clonase™
   4342..4566    +  polyA_signal   bGH poly(A) signal: bovine growth hormone polyadenylation signal
   4570..4591    +  promoter       SV40 promoter (fragment): SV40 enhancer and early promoter
   4612..5040    +  rep_origin     f1 ori (sequence partly withheld): f1 bacteriophage origin of replication; arrow indicates direction of (+) strand synthesis
   5054..5383    +  promoter       SV40 promoter: SV40 enhancer and early promoter
   5450..6241    +  CDS            neo: KKA2_KLEPN - Also known as kan, nptII. Experimental evidence at protein level: Swiss-Prot protein existence level 1. Resistance to kanamycin, neomycin, paromomycin, ribostamycin, butirosin and gentamicin B. From Klebsiella pneumoniae.
   6265..6423    +  CDS            ble (fragment): BLE_KLEPN - Experimental evidence at protein level: Swiss-Prot protein existence level 1. Binding protein with a strong affinity to the bleomycin family of antibiotics. Binds to CL990; an antimitotic-antibiotic compound. From Klebsiella pneumoniae.
   6418..6539    +  polyA_signal   SV40 poly(A) signal: SV40 polyadenylation signal
   6612..6628    -  protein_bind   lac operator: The lac repressor binds to the lac operator to inhibit transcription in E. coli. This inhibition can be relieved by adding lactose or isopropyl-β-D-thiogalactopyranoside (IPTG). lac repressor encoded by lacI
   6636..6666    -  promoter       lac promoter: promoter for the E. coli lac operon
   6681..6702    -  protein_bind   CAP binding site: CAP binding activates transcription in the presence of cAMP. E. coli catabolite activator protein
   6715..6807    -  CDS            lacI (fragment): lac repressor; lacI; The lac repressor binds to the lac operator to inhibit transcription in E. coli. This inhibition can be relieved by adding lactose or isopropyl-β-D-thiogalactopyranoside (IPTG).
   6990..7578    -  rep_origin     ori: high-copy-number ColE1/pMB1/pBR322/pUC origin of replication
   7749..8609    -  CDS            AmpR: β-lactamase; bla; confers resistance to ampicillin, carbenicillin, and related antibiotics
   8610..8714    -  promoter       AmpR promoter: bla
