[The description below was written by a language model from this plasmid's Addgene catalogue record and pLannotate feature annotations shown in this document.]
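Description:
pcDNA3.1_nV5-AMOT (p130) is a mammalian expression plasmid of about 8.7 kb built on the pcDNA3.1 backbone for constitutive production of the p130 isoform of human angiomotin (AMOT) carrying an N-terminal V5 epitope tag. In E. coli it is maintained at high copy through a ColE1/pUC-type origin and selected with ampicillin via the β-lactamase gene and its native promoter. An f1 origin is also present. For selection in mammalian cells, the backbone carries a neomycin phosphotransferase gene driven by the SV40 enhancer/early promoter and terminated by an SV40 polyadenylation signal. Short annotated fragments (bom, lacI, ble, a truncated HIV-1 LTR match just after the CMV promoter, and lac promoter/operator elements) appear to be backbone remnants or partial annotation hits rather than functional parts.

The expression cassette is driven by the human cytomegalovirus immediate early enhancer and promoter, followed by a T7 promoter that could allow in vitro transcription. The reading frame opens with the V5 tag, then a TEV protease recognition site, and continues across an attB1 site into the AMOT coding sequence. An attB2 site and the bovine growth hormone polyadenylation signal follow. The flanking attB sites reflect Gateway recombination of the AMOT open reading frame into a V5-tagged destination vector. The V5 epitope allows detection or immunoprecipitation of the protein, and the TEV site could in principle permit removal of the tag. AMOT is a tight-junction-associated protein, and the plasmid was deposited in connection with a protein-protein interaction study of Hippo signalling, where it supplies tagged AMOT p130 in transfected cells.
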