Addgene plasmid #172997: pcDNA3.1_nV5-AMOT (p130)
Purpose: constitutive expression of V5-tagged AMOT (p130)
Depositing lab: Michael Wehr. Depositing organization: Klinikum der Ludwig Maximilians-Universitaet Muenchen. Publication: Comprehensive split TEV based protein-protein interaction screening reveals TAOK2 as a key modulator of Hippo signalling to limit growth. Ma X, Mandausch FJ, Wu Y, Sahoo VK, Ma W, Leoni G, Hostiuc M, Wintgens JP, Qiu J, Kannaiyan N, Rossner MJ, Wehr MC. Cell Signal. 2024 Jan;113:110917. doi: 10.1016/j.cellsig.2023.110917. Epub 2023 Oct 7. PubMed 37813295.
Backbone
  Vector backbone: pcDNA3.1
  Vector type: Mammalian Expression
Growth in bacteria
  Bacterial resistance: Ampicillin, 100 μg/mL
  Growth temperature: 37°C
  Growth strain: DH5alpha
  Copy number: High Copy
Gene/Insert
  Gene/Insert name: V5-AMOT (p130)
  Species: H. sapiens (human)
  Entrez Gene: AMOT
  Tag / fusion protein: V5 (N terminal on insert)
  Cloning method: Gateway Cloning
Terms and licenses: Academic/Nonprofit Terms; Industry Terms: Not Available to Industry
How to cite: pcDNA3.1_nV5-AMOT (p130) was a gift from Michael Wehr (Addgene plasmid # 172997 ; http://n2t.net/addgene:172997 ; RRID:Addgene_172997)
